>Addgene plasmid #13913 | Slax mMyf5 (CT#1008) | addgene partial sequence | sequence record 20133 | 13913 with T7
CGATCGAGGTCGACGGTATCGATAAGCTTGGCTGCAGGTCGACTCTAGAGGATCCCCGGGCGAGCTCGAA
TTCTCATAATACGTGATAGATAAGTCTGGAGCTGGAGGGTCCCGGGGTAGCAGGCTGTGAGTTGGCGCTG
GTCGCTGGAGAGAGGGAAGCTGTGTCCTGAAGAGCCAGCTCGGATGGCTCTGTAGACGTGATCCGATCCA
CAATGCTGGACAAGCAATCCAAGCTGGACACGGAGCTTTTATCTGCAGCACATGCATTTGATACATCAGG
ACAGTAGATGCTGTCAAAGCTGCTGTTCTTTCGGGACCAGACAGGGCTGTTACATTCAGGCATGCCGTCA
GAGCAGTTGGAGGTGGGGCTGGTGGGCTCAGAGCAGCTCTGTCCCGGCAGGCTGTAATAGTTCTCCACCT
GTTCCCTCAGCAGCTCCTGGAGGCTCTCAATGTAGCGGATGGCATTCCTGAGGATCTCCACCTTGGGGAG
TCTCTGGTTAGGGTTGGTGGTGGTGCACCTCTTGAGCGTCTCGAAAGCTTGGTTGACCTTCTTCAGGCGT
CTACGCTCGCGCATGGTGGCGGCCTTGCGCCGATCCATGGTAGTGGACTTCCTCTTGCAAGCTTTGCAGG
CCCACATGAGGCAGTGGCCAGCCTGGTGGTGGCCGGTAGGTGCACGCACGTGCTCCTCATCGTCTGAGCC
CTGCAGCTCAGCTTTGTGTGCTCCGAAGGCTGCTACTCTTGGCTCAAACTGGTCCCCAAACTCATCCTCT
GGTGAGGGGATACAGGAGCCTTCATAGAAGTACTCAGAAGGGGAGAACTGGCAGCCGTCCGTCATGTCCA
TGGTGGTCGGCTGCACGTCCCAGCTACCGCCTGGCCACAGTGGTCTAGAATCGATGAGCTCCAGCTTTTG
TTCCCTTTAGTGAGGGTAA
