[The description below was written by a language model from this plasmid's Addgene catalogue record.]
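Description:
Slax mMyf5 (CT#1008) is a bacterial plasmid carrying the full-length mouse Myf5 coding sequence in the Slax backbone. The record classifies it as a bacterial expression vector, propagated at high copy number in standard E. coli cloning strains under ampicillin selection. The origin of replication is not named in the record, and no feature table is available, so the promoter, any flanking regulatory elements, and the exact cloning sites cannot be stated. The listing of T7 as the 3′ sequencing primer indicates that a T7 primer site lies downstream of the insert.

The insert is Myf5 from Mus musculus, a basic helix-loop-helix transcription factor (also catalogued as bHLHc2) and one of the myogenic regulatory factors that specify the skeletal muscle lineage. According to the depositor, it was obtained as a full-length RT-PCR product and introduced by restriction enzyme cloning; no tags, fusions or mutations are recorded. Slax-type plasmids are generally known as shuttle or adaptor vectors, used as an intermediate step to hold a cDNA before transferring it into RCAS avian retroviral vectors for misexpression in chick embryos, though the record does not explicitly state that purpose for this clone. The associated study concerns genetic interactions among the somitic muscle, cartilage and tendon lineages during mouse development, so the construct plausibly serves as a source of Myf5 cDNA for subcloning, misexpression work, or templates for probe synthesis in that context.
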