Addgene plasmid #13913: Slax mMyf5 (CT#1008)
Depositing lab: Cliff Tabin. Depositing organization: Harvard Medical School. Publication: Genetic analysis of interactions between the somitic muscle, cartilage and tendon cell lineages during mouse development. Brent AE, Braun T, Tabin CJ. Development. 2005 Feb . 132(3):515-28. 10.1242/dev.01605 PubMed 15634692.
Backbone
  Vector backbone: Slax
  Vector type: Bacterial Expression
Growth in bacteria
  Bacterial resistance: Ampicillin, 100 μg/mL
  Growth temperature: 37°C
  Growth strain: DH5alpha
  Copy number: High Copy
Gene/Insert
  Gene/Insert name: Myf5
  Species: M. musculus (mouse)
  Entrez Gene: Myf5 (a.k.a. B130010J22Rik, Myf-5, bHLHc2)
  Cloning method: Restriction Enzyme
  Sequencing primers: 5′ na; 3′ T7
Terms and licenses: Academic/Nonprofit Terms; Industry Terms: Not Available to Industry
Depositor comments: Full length RT-PCR product.
How to cite: Slax mMyf5 (CT#1008) was a gift from Cliff Tabin (Addgene plasmid # 13913 ; http://n2t.net/addgene:13913 ; RRID:Addgene_13913)
